Addgene plasmid #121263: pUC57-Kan_BR32_AVR-Pib_97
Purpose: Level 0 Golden-Gate compatible vector
Depositing lab: Sophien Kamoun. Depositing organization: Sainsbury Laboratory, Norwich. Publication: A Clone Resource of Magnaporthe oryzae Effectors That Share Sequence and Structural Similarities Across Host-Specific Lineages. Petit-Houdenot Y, Langner T, Harant A, Win J, Kamoun S. Mol Plant Microbe Interact. 2020 Aug;33(8):1032-1035. doi: 10.1094/MPMI-03-20-0052-A. Epub 2020 Jun 22. PubMed 32460610.
Backbone
  Vector backbone: pUC57-Kan
  Backbone size w/o insert (bp): 2626
  Vector type: Golden Gate
  Selectable markers: lacZ
Growth in bacteria
  Bacterial resistance: Kanamycin, 50 μg/mL
  Growth temperature: 37°C
  Growth strain: DH5alpha
  Copy number: High Copy
Gene/Insert
  Gene/Insert name: BR32_AVR-Pib_97
  Mutation: Magnaporthe oryzae
  Cloning method: Restriction Enzyme; 5′ cloning site EcoRV (unknown if destroyed); 3′ cloning site EcoRV (unknown if destroyed)
  Sequencing primers: 5′ M13Fw; 3′ M13Rv
Terms and licenses: Academic/Nonprofit Terms; Industry Terms: Not Available to Industry
How to cite: pUC57-Kan_BR32_AVR-Pib_97 was a gift from Sophien Kamoun (Addgene plasmid # 121263 ; http://n2t.net/addgene:121263 ; RRID:Addgene_121263)
