[The description below was written by a language model from this plasmid's Addgene catalogue record and pLannotate feature annotations shown in this document.]
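Description:
pUC57-Kan_BR32_AVR-Pib_97 is a small (2,820 bp) high-copy E. coli cloning plasmid that serves as a Level 0 Golden Gate module. It is built on the pUC57-Kan backbone, replicates from a ColE1/pUC-type origin, and is selected with kanamycin through an aph(3')-Ia aminoglycoside phosphotransferase gene, which the annotation places downstream of the bla (AmpR) promoter. The feature table also picks up backbone remnants: short fragments of bom, rop and lacI, none of which is a complete functional unit.

The insert, BR32_AVR-Pib_97, comes from the fungus Magnaporthe oryzae (the species is entered in the record's mutation field). The name suggests an AVR-Pib-related effector sequence from the isolate BR32, and the associated publication describes a clone resource of M. oryzae effectors with sequence and structural similarities across host-specific lineages. It was placed at the EcoRV site within the lacZα region. The automated annotation does not label the insert itself, but there is an unannotated gap between the lacZα fragment and the lac operator, promoter and CAP binding site, which is consistent with an insertion disrupting lacZα. lacZ is listed as the screening marker, and M13 forward and reverse priming sites flank the insert for sequencing. The backbone size implies an insert of only about 200 bp.

As a Level 0 part, the plasmid is a storage and donor vector with no eukaryotic promoter or terminator annotated. The effector fragment is meant to be released by a Type IIS enzyme and assembled with promoters, tags and terminators into higher-level expression constructs. The record does not state which enzyme or overhangs are used, or whether the insert includes a signal peptide or stop codon.
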