Features (pLannotate 1.2.2; 10 found; start..end, strand, type, name):
    137..236     +  misc_feature   bom (fragment): basis of mobility region from pBR322
    242..399     -  CDS            lacZα (fragment): LacZα fragment of β-galactosidase; lacZ fragment
    668..684     -  protein_bind   lac operator: The lac repressor binds to the lac operator to inhibit transcription in E. coli. This inhibition can be relieved by adding lactose or isopropyl-β-D-thiogalactopyranoside (IPTG). lac repressor encoded by lacI
    692..722     -  promoter       lac promoter: promoter for the E. coli lac operon
    737..758     -  protein_bind   CAP binding site: CAP binding activates transcription in the presence of cAMP. E. coli catabolite activator protein
    771..863     -  CDS            lacI (fragment): lac repressor; lacI; The lac repressor binds to the lac operator to inhibit transcription in E. coli. This inhibition can be relieved by adding lactose or isopropyl-β-D-thiogalactopyranoside (IPTG).
   1046..1634    -  rep_origin     ori: high-copy-number ColE1/pMB1/pBR322/pUC origin of replication
   1805..2620    -  CDS            KanR: aminoglycoside phosphotransferase; aph(3')-Ia; confers resistance to kanamycin in bacteria or G418 (Geneticin®) in eukaryotes
   2621..2725    -  promoter       AmpR promoter: bla
   2820..35      +  CDS            rop (fragment) (across the origin): Rop protein, which maintains plasmids at low copy number; rop
>Addgene plasmid #121263 | pUC57-Kan_BR32_AVR-Pib_97 | depositor full sequence | sequence record 237949 | pUC57-Kan_BR32_AVR-Pib_97 sequence 2820 bps
TCGCGCGTTTCGGTGATGACGGTGAAAACCTCTGACACATGCAGCTCCCGGAGACGGTCACAGCTTGTCT
GTAAGCGGATGCCGGGAGCAGACAAGCCCGTCAGGGCGCGTCAGCGGGTGTTGGCGGGTGTCGGGGCTGG
CTTAACTATGCGGCATCAGAGCAGATTGTACTGAGAGTGCACCATATGCGGTGTGAAATACCGCACAGAT
GCGTAAGGAGAAAATACCGCATCAGGCGCCATTCGCCATTCAGGCTGCGCAACTGTTGGGAAGGGCGATC
GGTGCGGGCCTCTTCGCTATTACGCCAGCTGGCGAAAGGGGGATGTGCTGCAAGGCGATTAAGTTGGGTA
ACGCCAGGGTTTTCCCAGTCACGACGTTGTAAAACGACGGCCAGTGAATTGACGCGTATTGGGATGGAAC
TTGGTCTCTAATGACTCAAGTTACTATTTTGAAAAAAGGTGAAAGAATTACTTGGGTTGAAGTTCCAAAA
GGTGAATCTAGAGAATTTAATATTAGAGGTAAATTTGTTACTGTTTCTGTTTCTGATGATGGTACTCCAT
CTATTTCTGGTTCTAAATATACTGTTGAATGAGCTTAGAGACCAAGTTCATCCCAATGGCGCGCCGAGCT
TGGCTCGAGCATGGTCATAGCTGTTTCCTGTGTGAAATTGTTATCCGCTCACAATTCCACACAACATACG
AGCCGGAAGCATAAAGTGTAAAGCCTGGGGTGCCTAATGAGTGAGCTAACTCACATTAATTGCGTTGCGC
TCACTGCCCGCTTTCCAGTCGGGAAACCTGTCGTGCCAGCTGCATTAATGAATCGGCCAACGCGCGGGGA
GAGGCGGTTTGCGTATTGGGCGCTCTTCCGCTTCCTCGCTCACTGACTCGCTGCGCTCGGTCGTTCGGCT
GCGGCGAGCGGTATCAGCTCACTCAAAGGCGGTAATACGGTTATCCACAGAATCAGGGGATAACGCAGGA
AAGAACATGTGAGCAAAAGGCCAGCAAAAGGCCAGGAACCGTAAAAAGGCCGCGTTGCTGGCGTTTTTCC
ATAGGCTCCGCCCCCCTGACGAGCATCACAAAAATCGACGCTCAAGTCAGAGGTGGCGAAACCCGACAGG
ACTATAAAGATACCAGGCGTTTCCCCCTGGAAGCTCCCTCGTGCGCTCTCCTGTTCCGACCCTGCCGCTT
ACCGGATACCTGTCCGCCTTTCTCCCTTCGGGAAGCGTGGCGCTTTCTCATAGCTCACGCTGTAGGTATC
TCAGTTCGGTGTAGGTCGTTCGCTCCAAGCTGGGCTGTGTGCACGAACCCCCCGTTCAGCCCGACCGCTG
CGCCTTATCCGGTAACTATCGTCTTGAGTCCAACCCGGTAAGACACGACTTATCGCCACTGGCAGCAGCC
ACTGGTAACAGGATTAGCAGAGCGAGGTATGTAGGCGGTGCTACAGAGTTCTTGAAGTGGTGGCCTAACT
ACGGCTACACTAGAAGAACAGTATTTGGTATCTGCGCTCTGCTGAAGCCAGTTACCTTCGGAAAAAGAGT
TGGTAGCTCTTGATCCGGCAAACAAACCACCGCTGGTAGCGGTGGTTTTTTTGTTTGCAAGCAGCAGATT
ACGCGCAGAAAAAAAGGATCTCAAGAAGATCCTTTGATCTTTTCTACGGGGTCTGACGCTCAGTGGAACG
AAAACTCACGTTAAGGGATTTTGGTCATGAGATTATCAAAAAGGATCTTCACCTAGATCCTTTTAAATTA
AAAATGAAGTTTTAAATCAATCTAAAGTATATATGAGTAAACTTGGTCTGACAGTTAGAAAAACTCATCG
AGCATCAAATGAAACTGCAATTTATTCATATCAGGATTATCAATACCATATTTTTGAAAAAGCCGTTTCT
GTAATGAAGGAGAAAACTCACCGAGGCAGTTCCATAGGATGGCAAGATCCTGGTATCGGTCTGCGATTCC
GACTCGTCCAACATCAATACAACCTATTAATTTCCCCTCGTCAAAAATAAGGTTATCAAGTGAGAAATCA
CCATGAGTGACGACTGAATCCGGTGAGAATGGCAAAAGTTTATGCATTTCTTTCCAGACTTGTTCAACAG
GCCAGCCATTACGCTCGTCATCAAAATCACTCGCATCAACCAAACCGTTATTCATTCGTGATTGCGCCTG
AGCGAGACGAAATACGCGATCGCTGTTAAAAGGACAATTACAAACAGGAATCGAATGCAACCGGCGCAGG
AACACTGCCAGCGCATCAACAATATTTTCACCTGAATCAGGATATTCTTCTAATACCTGGAATGCTGTTT
TCCCAGGGATCGCAGTGGTGAGTAACCATGCATCATCAGGAGTACGGATAAAATGCTTGATGGTCGGAAG
AGGCATAAATTCCGTCAGCCAGTTTAGTCTGACCATCTCATCTGTAACATCATTGGCAACGCTACCTTTG
CCATGTTTCAGAAACAACTCTGGCGCATCGGGCTTCCCATACAATCGATAGATTGTCGCACCTGATTGCC
CGACATTATCGCGAGCCCATTTATACCCATATAAATCAGCATCCATGTTGGAATTTAATCGCGGCCTAGA
GCAAGACGTTTCCCGTTGAATATGGCTCATACTCTTCCTTTTTCAATATTATTGAAGCATTTATCAGGGT
TATTGTCTCATGAGCGGATACATATTTGAATGTATTTAGAAAAATAAACAAATAGGGGTTCCGCGCACAT
TTCCCCGAAAAGTGCCACCTGACGTCTAAGAAACCATTATTATCATGACATTAACCTATAAAAATAGGCG
TATCACGAGGCCCTTTCGTC
