>Addgene plasmid #121263 | pUC57-Kan_BR32_AVR-Pib_97 | depositor partial sequence | sequence record 230778 | BR32_AVR-Pib_97
TTGGTCTCTAATGACTCAAGTTACTATTTTGAAAAAAGGTGAAAGAATTACTTGGGTTGAAGTTCCAAAA
GGTGAATCTAGAGAATTTAATATTAGAGGTAAATTTGTTACTGTTTCTGTTTCTGATGATGGTACTCCAT
CTATTTCTGGTTCTAAATATACTGTTGAATGAGCTTAGAGACCAA
