>Addgene plasmid #121263 | pUC57-Kan_BR32_AVR-Pib_97 | depositor partial sequence | sequence record 230779 | empty_vector
TCGCGCGTTTCGGTGATGACGGTGAAAACCTCTGACACATGCAGCTCCCGGAGACGGTCACAGCTTGTCT
GTAAGCGGATGCCGGGAGCAGACAAGCCCGTCAGGGCGCGTCAGCGGGTGTTGGCGGGTGTCGGGGCTGG
CTTAACTATGCGGCATCAGAGCAGATTGTACTGAGAGTGCACCATATGCGGTGTGAAATACCGCACAGAT
GCGTAAGGAGAAAATACCGCATCAGGCGCCATTCGCCATTCAGGCTGCGCAACTGTTGGGAAGGGCGATC
GGTGCGGGCCTCTTCGCTATTACGCCAGCTGGCGAAAGGGGGATGTGCTGCAAGGCGATTAAGTTGGGTA
ACGCCAGGGTTTTCCCAGTCACGACGTTGTAAAACGACGGCCAGTGAATTGACGCGTATTGGGATATCCC
AATGGCGCGCCGAGCTTGGCTCGAGCATGGTCATAGCTGTTTCCTGTGTGAAATTGTTATCCGCTCACAA
TTCCACACAACATACGAGCCGGAAGCATAAAGTGTAAAGCCTGGGGTGCCTAATGAGTGAGCTAACTCAC
ATTAATTGCGTTGCGCTCACTGCCCGCTTTCCAGTCGGGAAACCTGTCGTGCCAGCTGCATTAATGAATC
GGCCAACGCGCGGGGAGAGGCGGTTTGCGTATTGGGCGCTCTTCCGCTTCCTCGCTCACTGACTCGCTGC
GCTCGGTCGTTCGGCTGCGGCGAGCGGTATCAGCTCACTCAAAGGCGGTAATACGGTTATCCACAGAATC
AGGGGATAACGCAGGAAAGAACATGTGAGCAAAAGGCCAGCAAAAGGCCAGGAACCGTAAAAAGGCCGCG
TTGCTGGCGTTTTTCCATAGGCTCCGCCCCCCTGACGAGCATCACAAAAATCGACGCTCAAGTCAGAGGT
GGCGAAACCCGACAGGACTATAAAGATACCAGGCGTTTCCCCCTGGAAGCTCCCTCGTGCGCTCTCCTGT
TCCGACCCTGCCGCTTACCGGATACCTGTCCGCCTTTCTCCCTTCGGGAAGCGTGGCGCTTTCTCATAGC
TCACGCTGTAGGTATCTCAGTTCGGTGTAGGTCGTTCGCTCCAAGCTGGGCTGTGTGCACGAACCCCCCG
TTCAGCCCGACCGCTGCGCCTTATCCGGTAACTATCGTCTTGAGTCCAACCCGGTAAGACACGACTTATC
GCCACTGGCAGCAGCCACTGGTAACAGGATTAGCAGAGCGAGGTATGTAGGCGGTGCTACAGAGTTCTTG
AAGTGGTGGCCTAACTACGGCTACACTAGAAGAACAGTATTTGGTATCTGCGCTCTGCTGAAGCCAGTTA
CCTTCGGAAAAAGAGTTGGTAGCTCTTGATCCGGCAAACAAACCACCGCTGGTAGCGGTGGTTTTTTTGT
TTGCAAGCAGCAGATTACGCGCAGAAAAAAAGGATCTCAAGAAGATCCTTTGATCTTTTCTACGGGGTCT
GACGCTCAGTGGAACGAAAACTCACGTTAAGGGATTTTGGTCATGAGATTATCAAAAAGGATCTTCACCT
AGATCCTTTTAAATTAAAAATGAAGTTTTAAATCAATCTAAAGTATATATGAGTAAACTTGGTCTGACAG
TTAGAAAAACTCATCGAGCATCAAATGAAACTGCAATTTATTCATATCAGGATTATCAATACCATATTTT
TGAAAAAGCCGTTTCTGTAATGAAGGAGAAAACTCACCGAGGCAGTTCCATAGGATGGCAAGATCCTGGT
ATCGGTCTGCGATTCCGACTCGTCCAACATCAATACAACCTATTAATTTCCCCTCGTCAAAAATAAGGTT
ATCAAGTGAGAAATCACCATGAGTGACGACTGAATCCGGTGAGAATGGCAAAAGTTTATGCATTTCTTTC
CAGACTTGTTCAACAGGCCAGCCATTACGCTCGTCATCAAAATCACTCGCATCAACCAAACCGTTATTCA
TTCGTGATTGCGCCTGAGCGAGACGAAATACGCGATCGCTGTTAAAAGGACAATTACAAACAGGAATCGA
ATGCAACCGGCGCAGGAACACTGCCAGCGCATCAACAATATTTTCACCTGAATCAGGATATTCTTCTAAT
ACCTGGAATGCTGTTTTCCCAGGGATCGCAGTGGTGAGTAACCATGCATCATCAGGAGTACGGATAAAAT
GCTTGATGGTCGGAAGAGGCATAAATTCCGTCAGCCAGTTTAGTCTGACCATCTCATCTGTAACATCATT
GGCAACGCTACCTTTGCCATGTTTCAGAAACAACTCTGGCGCATCGGGCTTCCCATACAATCGATAGATT
GTCGCACCTGATTGCCCGACATTATCGCGAGCCCATTTATACCCATATAAATCAGCATCCATGTTGGAAT
TTAATCGCGGCCTAGAGCAAGACGTTTCCCGTTGAATATGGCTCATACTCTTCCTTTTTCAATATTATTG
AAGCATTTATCAGGGTTATTGTCTCATGAGCGGATACATATTTGAATGTATTTAGAAAAATAAACAAATA
GGGGTTCCGCGCACATTTCCCCGAAAAGTGCCACCTGACGTCTAAGAAACCATTATTATCATGACATTAA
CCTATAAAAATAGGCGTATCACGAGGCCCTTTCGTC
