>Addgene plasmid #121263 | pUC57-Kan_BR32_AVR-Pib_97 | addgene partial sequence | sequence record 237948 | M13-F20 5'-TGTAAAACGACGGCCAGT-3'
TTGGTCTCTAATGACTCAAGTTACTATTTTGAAAAAAGGTGAAAGAATTACTTGGGTTGAAGTTCCAAAA
GGTGAATCTAGAGAATTTAATATTAGAGGTAAATTTGTTACTGTTTCTGTTTCTGATGATGGTACTCCAT
CTATTTCTGGTTCTAAATATACTGTTGAATGAGCTTAGAGACCAAGTTCATCCCAATGGCGCGCCGAGCT
TGGCTCGAGCATGGTCATAGCTGTTTCCTGTGTGAAATTGTTATCCGCTCACAATTCCACACAACATACG
AGCCGGAAGCATAAAGTGTAAAGCCTGGGGTGCCTAATGAGTGAGCTAACTCACATTAATTGCGTTGCGC
TCACTGCCCGCTTTCCAGTCGGGAAACCTGTCGTGCCAGCTGCATTAATGAATCGGCCAACGCGCGGGGA
GAGGCGGTTTGCGTATTGGGCGCTCTTCCGCTTCCTCGCTCACTGACTCGCTGCGCTCGGTCGTTCGGCT
GCGGCGAGCGGTATCAGCTCACTCAAAGGCGGTAATACGGTTATCCACAGAATCAGGGGATAACGCAGGA
AAGAACATGTGAGCAAAAGGCCAGCAAAAGGCCAGGAACCGTAAAAAGGCCGCGTTGCTGGCGTTTTTCC
ATAGGCTCCGCCCCCCTGACGAGCATCACAAAAATCGACGCTCAAGTCAGAGGTGGCGAAACCCGACAGG
ACTATAAAGATACCAGGCGTTTCCCCCTGGAAGCTCCCTCGTGCGCTCTCCTGTTCCGACCCTGCCGCTT
ACCGGATACCTGTCCGCCTTTCTCCCTTCGGGAAGCGTGGCGCTTTCTCATAGCTCACGCTGTAGGTATC
TCAGTTCGGTGTAGGTCGTTCGCTCCAAGCTGGGCTGTGTGCACGAACCCCCCGTTCAGCCCGACCGCTG
CGCCTTATCCGGTAACTATCGTC
